>Addgene plasmid #68679 | pMpGWB414 | depositor full sequence | sequence record 121733 | pMpGWB414 sequence 12722 bps
TTTCACGCCCTTTTAAATATCCGATTATTCTAATAAACGCTCTTTTCTCTTAGGTTTACCCGCCAATATA
TCCTGTCAAACACTGATAGTTTAAACTGAAGGCGGGAAACGACAATCTGATCCAAGCTCAAGCTGCTCTA
GCATTCGCCATTCAGGCTGCGCAACTGTTGGGAAGGGCGATCGGTGCGGGCCTCTTCGCTATTACGCCAG
CTGGCGAAAGGGGGATGTGCTGCAAGGCGATTAAGTTGGGTAACGCCAGGGTTTTCCCAGTCACGACGTT
GTAAAACGACGGCCAGTGCCAAGCTTGCATGCCTGCAGGTCCCCAGATTAGCCTTTTCAATTTCAGAAAG
AATGCTAACCCACAGATGGTTAGAGAGGCTTACGCAGCAGGTCTCATCAAGACGATCTACCCGAGCAATA
ATCTCCAGGAAATCAAATACCTTCCCAAGAAGGTTAAAGATGCAGTCAAAAGATTCAGGACTAACTGCAT
CAAGAACACAGAGAAAGATATATTTCTCAAGATCAGAAGTACTATTCCAGTATGGACGATTCAAGGCTTG
CTTCACAAACCAAGGCAAGTAATAGAGATTGGAGTCTCTAAAAAGGTAGTTCCCACTGAATCAAAGGCCA
TGGAGTCAAAGATTCAAATAGAGGACCTAACAGAACTCGCCGTAAAGACTGGCGAACAGTTCATACAGAG
TCTCTTACGACTCAATGACAAGAAGAAAATCTTCGTCAACATGGTGGAGCACGACACACTTGTCTACTCC
AAAAATATCAAAGATACAGTCTCAGAAGACCAAAGGGCAATTGAGACTTTTCAACAAAGGGTAATATCCG
GAAACCTCCTCGGATTCCATTGCCCAGCTATCTGTCACTTTATTGTGAAGATAGTGGAAAAGGAAGGTGG
CTCCTACAAATGCCATCATTGCGATAAAGGAAAGGCCATCGTTGAAGATGCCTCTGCCGACAGTGGTCCC
AAAGATGGACCCCCACCCACGAGGAGCATCGTGGAAAAAGAAGACGTTCCAACCACGTCTTCAAAGCAAG
TGGATTGATGTGATATCTCCACTGACGTAAGGGATGACGCACAATCCCACTATCCTTCGCAAGACCCTTC
CTCTATATAAGGAAGTTCATTTCATTTGGAGAGAACACGGGGGACTCTAGAGTTATCAACAAGTTTGTAC
AAAAAAGCTGAACGAGAAACGTAAAATGATATAAATATCAATATATTAAATTAGATTTTGCATAAAAAAC
AGACTACATAATACTGTAAAACACAACATATCCAGTCACTATGGCGGCCCCTCGAGGGGCCGCATTAGGC
ACCCCAGGCTTTACACTTTATGCTTCCGGCTCGTATAATGTGTGGATTTTGAGTTAGGATCCGTCGAGAT
TTTCAGGAGCTAAGGAAGCTAAAATGGAGAAAAAAATCACTGGATATACCACCGTTGATATATCCCAATG
GCATCGTAAAGAACATTTTGAGGCATTTCAGTCAGTTGCTCAATGTACCTATAACCAGACCGTTCAGCTG
GATATTACGGCCTTTTTAAAGACCGTAAAGAAAAATAAGCACAAGTTTTATCCGGCCTTTATTCACATTC
TTGCCCGCCTGATGAATGCTCATCCGGAATTCCGTATGGCAATGAAAGACGGTGAGCTGGTGATATGGGA
TAGTGTTCACCCTTGTTACACCGTTTTCCATGAGCAAACTGAAACGTTTTCATCGCTCTGGAGTGAATAC
CACGACGATTTCCGGCAGTTTCTACACATATATTCGCAAGATGTGGCGTGTTACGGTGAAAACCTGGCCT
ATTTCCCTAAAGGGTTTATTGAGAATATGTTTTTCGTCTCAGCCAATCCCTGGGTGAGTTTCACCAGTTT
TGATTTAAACGTGGCCAATATGGACAACTTCTTCGCCCCCGTTTTCACCATGGGCAAATATTATACGCAA
GGCGACAAGGTGCTGATGCCGCTGGCGATTCAGGTTCATCATGCCGTTTGTGATGGCTTCCATGTCGGCA
GAATGCTTAATGAATTACAACAGTACTGCGATGAGTGGCAGGGCGGGGCGTAAAGATCTGGATCCGGCTT
ACTAAAAGCCAGATAACAGTATGCGTATTTGCGCGCTGATTTTTGCGGTATAAGAATATATACTGATATG
TATACCCGAAGTATGTCAAAAAGAGGTATGCTATGAAGCAGCGTATTACAGTGACAGTTGACAGCGACAG
CTATCAGTTGCTCAAGGCATATATGATGTCAATATCTCCGGTCTGGTAAGCACAACCATGCAGAATGAAG
CCCGTCGTCTGCGTGCCGAACGCTGGAAAGCGGAAAATCAGGAAGGGATGGCTGAGGTCGCCCGGTTTAT
TGAAATGAACGGCTCTTTTGCTGACGAGAACAGGGGCTGGTGAAATGCAGTTTAAGGTTTACACCTATAA
AAGAGAGAGCCGTTATCGTCTGTTTGTGGATGTACAGAGTGATATTATTGACACGCCCGGGCGACGGATG
GTGATCCCCCTGGCCAGTGCACGTCTGCTGTCAGATAAAGTCCCCCGTGAACTTTACCCGGTGGTGCATA
TCGGGGATGAAAGCTGGCGCATGATGACCACCGATATGGCCAGTGTGCCGGTCTCCGTTATCGGGGAAGA
AGTGGCTGATCTCAGCCACCGCGAAAATGACATCAAAAACGCCATTAACCTGATGTTCTGGGGAATATAA
ATGTCAGGCTCCCTTATACACAGCCAGTCTGCAGGTCGACCATAGTGACTGGATATGTTGTGTTTTACAG
TATTATGTAGTCTGTTTTTTATGCAAAATCTAATTTAATATATTGATATTTATATCATTTTACGTTTCTC
GTTCAGCTTTCTTGTACAAAGTGGTTGATAACAGCATGGCTAGTGAAGCTCGAAAAACAAAGAAAAAAAT
CAAAGGGATTCAGCAAGCCACTGCAGGAGTCTCACAAGACACTTCGGAAAATCCTAACAAAACAATAGTT
CCTGCAGCATTACCACAGCTCACCCCTACCTTGGTGTCACTGCTGGAGGTGATTGAACCCGAGGTGTTGT
ATGCAGGATATGATAGCTCTGTTCCAGATTCAGCATGGAGAATTATGACCACACTCAACATGTTAGGTGG
GCGTCAAGTGATTGCAGCAGTGAAATGGGCAAAGGCGATACCAGGCTTCAGAAACTTACACCTGGATGAC
CAAATGACCCTGCTACAGTACTCATGGATGTTTCTCATGGCATTTGCCCTGGGTTGGAGATCATACAGAC
AATCAAGTGGAAACCTGCTCTGCTTTGCTCCTGATCTGATTATTAATGAGCAGAGAATGTCTCTACCCTG
CATGTATGACCAATGTAAACACATGCTGTTTGTCTCCTCTGAATTACAAAGATTGCAGGTATCCTATGAA
GAGTATCTCTGTATGAAAACCTTACTGCTTCTCTCCTCAGTTCCTAAGGAAGGTCTGAAGAGCCAAGAGT
TATTTGATGAGATTCGAATGACTTATATCAAAGAGCTAGGAAAAGCCATCGTCAAAAGGGAAGGGAACTC
CAGTCAGAACTGGCAACGGTTTTACCAACTGACAAAACTTCTGGACTCCATGCATGAGGTGGTTGAGAAT
CTCCTTACCTACTGCTTCCAGACATTTTTGGATAAGACCATGAGTATTGAATTCCCAGAGATGTTAGCTG
AAATCATCACTAATCAGATACCAAAATATTCAAATGGAAATATCAAGAAGCTGCTGTTTCATCAAAAATA
GAGCTCGAATTTCCCCGATCGTTCAAACATTTGGCAATAAAGTTTCTTAAGATTGAATCCTGTTGCCGGT
CTTGCGATGATTATCATATAATTTCTGTTGAATTACGTTAAGCATGTAATAATTAACATGTAATGCATGA
CGTTATTTATGAGATGGGTTTTTATGATTAGAGTCCCGCAATTATACATTTAATACGCGATAGAAAACAA
AATATAGCGCGCAAACTAGGATAAATTATCGCGCGCGGTGTCATCTATGTTACTAGATCGGGAATTGGTT
CCGGAACCAATTCGTAATCATGGTCATAGCTGTTTCCTGTGTGAAATTGTTATCCGCTCACAATTCCACA
CAACATACGAGCCGGAAGCATAAAGTGTAAAGCCTGGGGTGCCTAATGAGTGAGCTAACTCACATTAGGC
TGAATTAGGCGCGCCTATTTCTGAATTCAACACATTGCGGACGTTTTTAATGTACTGAATTAACGCCGAA
TTAATTCGGGGGATCTGGATTTTAGTACTGGATTTTGGTTTTAGGAATTAGAAATTTTATTGATAGAAGT
ATTTTACAAATACAAATACATACTAAGGGTTTCTTATATGCTCAACACATGAGCGAAACCCTATAGGAAC
CCTAATTCCCTTATCTGGGAACTACTCACACATTATTATGGAGAAACTCGAGCTTGTCGATCGACTCTAG
CTAGAGGATCGATCCGAACCCCAGAGTCCCGCTCAGAAGAACTCGTCAAGAAGGCGATAGAAGGCGATGC
GCTGCGAATCGGGAGCGGCGATACCGTAAAGCACGAGGAAGCGGTCAGCCCATTCGCCGCCAAGCTCTTC
AGCAATATCACGGGTAGCCAACGCTATGTCCTGATAGCGGTCCGCCACACCCAGCCGGCCACAGTCGATG
AATCCAGAAAAGCGGCCATTTTCCACCATGATATTCGGCAAGCAGGCATCGCCATGTGTCACGACGAGAT
CCTCGCCGTCGGGCATGCGCGCCTTGAGCCTGGCGAACAGTTCGGCTGGCGCGAGCCCCTGATGCTCTTC
GTCCAGATCATCCTGATCGACAAGACCGGCTTCCATCCGAGTACGTGCTCGCTCGATGCGATGTTTCGCT
TGGTGGTCGAATGGGCAGGTAGCCGGATCAAGCGTATGCAGCCGCCGCATTGCATCAGCCATGATGGATA
CTTTCTCGGCAGGAGCAAGGTGAGATGACAGGAGATCCTGCCCCGGCACTTCGCCCAATAGCAGCCAGTC
CCTTCCCGCTTCAGTGACAACGTCGAGCACAGCTGCGCAAGGAACGCCCGTCGTGGCCAGCCACGATAGC
CGCGCTGCCTCGTCCTGGAGTTCATTCAGGGCACCGGACAGGTCGGTCTTGACAAAAAGAACCGGGCGCC
CCTGCGCTGACAGCCGGAACACGGCGGCATCAGAGCAGCCGATTGTCTGTTGTGCCCAGTCATAGCCGAA
TAGCCTCTCCACCCAAGCGGCCGGAGAACCTGCGTGCAATCCATCTTGTTCAATCCCCATGGTCGATCGA
CAGATCTGCGAAAGCTCGAGAGAGATAGATTTGTAGAGAGAGACTGGTGATTTCAGCGTGTCCTCTCCAA
ATGAAATGAACTTCCTTATATAGAGGAAGGGTCTTGCGAAGGATAGTGGGATTGTGCGTCATCCCTTACG
TCAGTGGAGATATCACATCAATCCACTTGCTTTGAAGACGTGGTTGGAACGTCTTCTTTTTCCACGATGC
TCCTCGTGGGTGGGGGTCCATCTTTGGGACCACTGTCGGCAGAGGCATCTTGAACGATAGCCTTTCCTTT
ATCGCAATGATGGCATTTGTAGGTGCCACCTTCCTTTTCTACTGTCCTTTTGATGAAGTGACAGATAGCT
GGGCAATGGAATCCGAGGAGGTTTCCCGATATTACCCTTTGTTGAAAAGTCTCAATAGCCCTTTGGTCTT
CTGAGACTGTATCTTTGATATTCTTGGAGTAGACGAGAGTGTCGTGCTCCACCATGTTCACATCAATCCA
CTTGCTTTGAAGACGTGGTTGGAACGTCTTCTTTTTCCACGATGCTCCTCGTGGGTGGGGGTCCATCTTT
GGGACCACTGTCGGCAGAGGCATCTTGAACGATAGCCTTTCCTTTATCGCAATGATGGCATTTGTAGGTG
CCACCTTCCTTTTCTACTGTCCTTTTGATGAAGTGACAGATAGCTGGGCAATGGAATCCGAGGAGGTTTC
CCGATATTACCCTTTGTTGAAAAGTCTCAATAGCCCTTTGGTCTTCTGAGACTGTATCTTTGATATTCTT
GGAGTAGACGAGAGTGTCGTGCTCCACCATGTTGGCAAGCTGCTCTAGCCAATACGCAAACCGAATTCAG
AAATAAATTCAGCCTAATTCGGCGTTAATTCAGTACATTAAAAACGTCCGCAATGTGTTATTAAGTTGTC
TAAGCGTCAATTTGTTTACACCACAATATATCCTGCCACCAGCCAGCCAACAGCTCCCCGACCGGCAGCT
CGGCACAAAATCACCACTCGATACAGGCAGCCCATCAGTCCGGGACGGCGTCAGCGGGAGAGCCGTTGTA
AGGCGGCAGACTTTGCTCATGTTACCGATGCTATTCGGAAGAACGGCAACTAAGCTGCCGGGTTTGAAAC
ACGGATGATCTCGCGGAGGGTAGCATGTTGATTGTAACGATGACAGAGCGTTGCTGCCTGTGATCAATTC
GGGCACGAACCCAGTGGACATAAGCCTGTTCGGTTCGTAAGCTGTAATGCAAGTAGCGTATGCGCTCACG
CAACTGGTCCAGAACCTTGACCGAACGCAGCGGTGGTAACGGCGCAGTGGCGGTTTTCATGGCTTGTTAT
GACTGTTTTTTTGGGGTACAGTCTATGCCTCGGGCATCCAAGCAGCAAGCGCGTTACGCCGTGGGTCGAT
GTTTGATGTTATGGAGCAGCAACGATGTTACGCAGCAGGGCAGTCGCCCTAAAACAAAGTTAAACATCAT
GGGGGAAGCGGTGATCGCCGAAGTATCGACTCAACTATCAGAGGTAGTTGGCGTCATCGAGCGCCATCTC
GAACCGACGTTGCTGGCCGTACATTTGTACGGCTCCGCAGTGGATGGCGGCCTGAAGCCACACAGTGATA
TTGATTTGCTGGTTACGGTGACCGTAAGGCTTGATGAAACAACGCGGCGAGCTTTGATCAACGACCTTTT
GGAAACTTCGGCTTCCCCTGGAGAGAGCGAGATTCTCCGCGCTGTAGAAGTCACCATTGTTGTGCACGAC
GACATCATTCCGTGGCGTTATCCAGCTAAGCGCGAACTGCAATTTGGAGAATGGCAGCGCAATGACATTC
TTGCAGGTATCTTCGAGCCAGCCACGATCGACATTGATCTGGCTATCTTGCTGACAAAAGCAAGAGAACA
TAGCGTTGCCTTGGTAGGTCCAGCGGCGGAGGAACTCTTTGATCCGGTTCCTGAACAGGATCTATTTGAG
GCGCTAAATGAAACCTTAACGCTATGGAACTCGCCGCCCGACTGGGCTGGCGATGAGCGAAATGTAGTGC
TTACGTTGTCCCGCATTTGGTACAGCGCAGTAACCGGCAAAATCGCGCCGAAGGATGTCGCTGCCGACTG
GGCAATGGAGCGCCTGCCGGCCCAGTATCAGCCCGTCATACTTGAAGCTAGACAGGCTTATCTTGGACAA
GAAGAAGATCGCTTGGCCTCGCGCGCAGATCAGTTGGAAGAATTTGTCCACTACGTGAAAGGCGAGATCA
CCAAGGTAGTCGGCAAATAATGTCTAGCTAGAAATTCGTTCAAGCCGACGCCGCTTCGCGGCGCGGCTTA
ACTCAAGCGTTAGATGCACTAAGCACATAATTGCTCACAGCCAAACTATCAGGTCAAGTCTGCTTTTATT
ATTTTTAAGCGTGCATAATAAGCCCTACACAAATTGGGAGATATATCATGCATGACCAAAATCCCTTAAC
GTGAGTTTTCGTTCCACTGAGCGTCAGACCCCGTAGAAAAGATCAAAGGATCTTCTTGAGATCCTTTTTT
TCTGCGCGTAATCTGCTGCTTGCAAACAAAAAAACCACCGCTACCAGCGGTGGTTTGTTTGCCGGATCAA
GAGCTACCAACTCTTTTTCCGAAGGTAACTGGCTTCAGCAGAGCGCAGATACCAAATACTGTCCTTCTAG
TGTAGCCGTAGTTAGGCCACCACTTCAAGAACTCTGTAGCACCGCCTACATACCTCGCTCTGCTAATCCT
GTTACCAGTGGCTGCTGCCAGTGGCGATAAGTCGTGTCTTACCGGGTTGGACTCAAGACGATAGTTACCG
GATAAGGCGCAGCGGTCGGGCTGAACGGGGGGTTCGTGCACACAGCCCAGCTTGGAGCGAACGACCTACA
CCGAACTGAGATACCTACAGCGTGAGCTATGAGAAAGCGCCACGCTTCCCGAAGGGAGAAAGGCGGACAG
GTATCCGGTAAGCGGCAGGGTCGGAACAGGAGAGCGCACGAGGGAGCTTCCAGGGGGAAACGCCTGGTAT
CTTTATAGTCCTGTCGGGTTTCGCCACCTCTGACTTGAGCGTCGATTTTTGTGATGCTCGTCAGGGGGGC
GGAGCCTATGGAAAAACGCCAGCAACGCGGCCTTTTTACGGTTCCTGGCCTTTTGCTGGCCTTTTGCTCA
CATGTTCTTTCCTGCGTTATCCCCTGATTCTGTGGATAACCGTATTACCGCCTTTGAGTGAGCTGATACC
GCTCGCCGCAGCCGAACGACCGAGCGCAGCGAGTCAGTGAGCGAGGAAGCGGAAGAGCGCCTGATGCGGT
ATTTTCTCCTTACGCATCTGTGCGGTATTTCACACCGCATATGGTGCACTCTCAGTACAATCTGCTCTGA
TGCCGCATAGTTAAGCCAGTATACACTCCGCTATCGCTACGTGACTGGGTCATGGCTGCGCCCCGACACC
CGCCAACACCCGCTGACGCGCCCTGACGGGCTTGTCTGCTCCCGGCATCCGCTTACAGACAAGCTGTGAC
CGTCTCCGGGAGCTGCATGTGTCAGAGGTTTTCACCGTCATCACCGAAACGCGCGAGGCAGGGTGCCTTG
ATGTGGGCGCCGGCGGTCGAGTGGCGACGGCGCGGCTTGTCCGCGCCCTGGTAGATTGCCTGGCCGTAGG
CCAGCCATTTTTGAGCGGCCAGCGGCCGCGATAGGCCGACGCGAAGCGGCGGGGCGTAGGGAGCGCAGCG
ACCGAAGGGTAGGCGCTTTTTGCAGCTCTTCGGCTGTGCGCTGGCCAGACAGTTATGCACAGGCCAGGCG
GGTTTTAAGAGTTTTAATAAGTTTTAAAGAGTTTTAGGCGGAAAAATCGCCTTTTTTCTCTTTTATATCA
GTCACTTACATGTGTGACCGGTTCCCAATGTACGGCTTTGGGTTCCCAATGTACGGGTTCCGGTTCCCAA
TGTACGGCTTTGGGTTCCCAATGTACGTGCTATCCACAGGAAAGAGACCTTTTCGACCTTTTTCCCCTGC
TAGGGCAATTTGCCCTAGCATCTGCTCCGTACATTAGGAACCGGCGGATGCTTCGCCCTCGATCAGGTTG
CGGTAGCGCATGACTAGGATCGGGCCAGCCTGCCCCGCCTCCTCCTTCAAATCGTACTCCGGCAGGTCAT
TTGACCCGATCAGCTTGCGCACGGTGAAACAGAACTTCTTGAACTCTCCGGCGCTGCCACTGCGTTCGTA
GATCGTCTTGAACAACCATCTGGCTTCTGCCTTGCCTGCGGCGCGGCGTGCCAGGCGGTAGAGAAAACGG
CCGATGCCGGGATCGATCAAAAAGTAATCGGGGTGAACCGTCAGCACGTCCGGGTTCTTGCCTTCTGTGA
TCTCGCGGTACATCCAATCAGCTAGCTCGATCTCGATGTACTCCGGCCGCCCGGTTTCGCTCTTTACGAT
CTTGTAGCGGCTAATCAAGGCTTCACCCTCGGATACCGTCACCAGGCGGCCGTTCTTGGCCTTCTTCGTA
CGCTGCATGGCAACGTGCGTGGTGTTTAACCGAATGCAGGTTTCTACCAGGTCGTCTTTCTGCTTTCCGC
CATCGGCTCGCCGGCAGAACTTGAGTACGTCCGCAACGTGTGGACGGAACACGCGGCCGGGCTTGTCTCC
CTTCCCTTCCCGGTATCGGTTCATGGATTCGGTTAGATGGGAAACCGCCATCAGTACCAGGTCGTAATCC
CACACACTGGCCATGCCGGCCGGCCCTGCGGAAACCTCTACGTGCCCGTCTGGAAGCTCGTAGCGGATCA
CCTCGCCAGCTCGTCGGTCACGCTTCGACAGACGGAAAACGGCCACGTCCATGATGCTGCGACTATCGCG
GGTGCCCACGTCATAGAGCATCGGAACGAAAAAATCTGGTTGCTCGTCGCCCTTGGGCGGCTTCCTAATC
GACGGCGCACCGGCTGCCGGCGGTTGCCGGGATTCTTTGCGGATTCGATCAGCGGCCGCTTGCCACGATT
CACCGGGGCGTGCTTCTGCCTCGATGCGTTGCCGCTGGGCGGCCTGCGCGGCCTTCAACTTCTCCACCAG
GTCATCACCCAGCGCCGCGCCGATTTGTACCGGGCCGGATGGTTTGCGACCGCTCACGCCGATTCCTCGG
GCTTGGGGGTTCCAGTGCCATTGCAGGGCCGGCAGACAACCCAGCCGCTTACGCCTGGCCAACCGCCCGT
TCCTCCACACATGGGGCATTCCACGGCGTCGGTGCCTGGTTGTTCTTGATTTTCCATGCCGCCTCCTTTA
GCCGCTAAAATTCATCTACTCATTTATTCATTTGCTCATTTACTCTGGTAGCTGCGCGATGTATTCAGAT
AGCAGCTCGGTAATGGTCTTGCCTTGGCGTACCGCGTACATCTTCAGCTTGGTGTGATCCTCCGCCGGCA
ACTGAAAGTTGACCCGCTTCATGGCTGGCGTGTCTGCCAGGCTGGCCAACGTTGCAGCCTTGCTGCTGCG
TGCGCTCGGACGGCCGGCACTTAGCGTGTTTGTGCTTTTGCTCATTTTCTCTTTACCTCATTAACTCAAA
TGAGTTTTGATTTAATTTCAGCGGCCAGCGCCTGGACCTCGCGGGCAGCGTCGCCCTCGGGTTCTGATTC
AAGAACGGTTGTGCCGGCGGCGGCAGTGCCTGGGTAGCTCACGCGCTGCGTGATACGGGACTCAAGAATG
GGCAGCTCGTACCCGGCCAGCGCCTCGGCAACCTCACCGCCGATGCGCGTGCCTTTGATCGCCCGCGACA
CGACAAAGGCCGCTTGTAGCCTTCCATCCGTGACCTCAATGCGCTGCTTAACCAGCTCCACCAGGTCGGC
GGTGGCCCATATGTCGTAAGGGCTTGGCTGCACCGGAATCAGCACGAAGTCGGCTGCCTTGATCGCGGAC
ACAGCCAAGTCCGCCGCCTGGGGCGCTCCGTCGATCACTACGAAGTCGCGCCGGCCGATGGCCTTCACGT
CGCGGTCAATCGTCGGGCGGTCGATGCCGACAACGGTTAGCGGTTGATCTTCCCGCACGGCCGCCCAATC
GCGGGCACTGCCCTGGGGATCGGAATCGACTAACAGAACATCGGCCCCGGCGAGTTGCAGGGCGCGGGCT
AGATGGGTTGCGATGGTCGTCTTGCCTGACCCGCCTTTCTGGTTAAGTACAGCGATAACCTTCATGCGTT
CCCCTTGCGTATTTGTTTATTTACTCATCGCATCATATACGCAGCGACCGCATGACGCAAGCTGTTTTAC
TCAAATACACATCACCTTTTTAGACGGCGGCGCTCGGTTTCTTCAGCGGCCAAGCTGGCCGGCCAGGCCG
CCAGCTTGGCATCAGACAAACCGGCCAGGATTTCATGCAGCCGCACGGTTGAGACGTGCGCGGGCGGCTC
GAACACGTACCCGGCCGCGATCATCTCCGCCTCGATCTCTTCGGTAATGAAAAACGGTTCGTCCTGGCCG
TCCTGGTGCGGTTTCATGCTTGTTCCTCTTGGCGTTCATTCTCGGCGGCCGCCAGGGCGTCGGCCTCGGT
CAATGCGTCCTCACGGAAGGCACCGCGCCGCCTGGCCTCGGTGGGCGTCACTTCCTCGCTGCGCTCAAGT
GCGCGGTACAGGGTCGAGCGATGCACGCCAAGCAGTGCAGCCGCCTCTTTCACGGTGCGGCCTTCCTGGT
CGATCAGCTCGCGGGCGTGCGCGATCTGTGCCGGGGTGAGGGTAGGGCGGGGGCCAAACTTCACGCCTCG
GGCCTTGGCGGCCTCGCGCCCGCTCCGGGTGCGGTCGATGATTAGGGAACGCTCGAACTCGGCAATGCCG
GCGAACACGGTCAACACCATGCGGCCGGCCGGCGTGGTGGTGTCGGCCCACGGCTCTGCCAGGCTACGCA
GGCCCGCGCCGGCCTCCTGGATGCGCTCGGCAATGTCCAGTAGGTCGCGGGTGCTGCGGGCCAGGCGGTC
TAGCCTGGTCACTGTCACAACGTCGCCAGGGCGTAGGTGGTCAAGCATCCTGGCCAGCTCCGGGCGGTCG
CGCCTGGTGCCGGTGATCTTCTCGGAAAACAGCTTGGTGCAGCCGGCCGCGTGCAGTTCGGCCCGTTGGT
TGGTCAAGTCCTGGTCGTCGGTGCTGACGCGGGCATAGCCCAGCAGGCCAGCGGCGGCGCTCTTGTTCAT
GGCGTAATGTCTCCGGTTCTAGTCGCAAGTATTCTACTTTATGCGACTAAAACACGCGACAAGAAAACGC
CAGGAAAAGGGCAGGGCGGCAGCCTGTCGCGTAACTTAGGACTTGTGCGACATGTCGTTTTCAGAAGACG
GCTGCACTGAACGTCAGAAGCCGACTGCACTATAGCAGCGGAGGGGTTGGATCAAAGTACTTTGATCCCG
AGGGGAACCCTGTGGTTGGCATGCACATACAAATGGACGAACGGATAAACCT
Features (pLannotate 1.2.2; 30 found; start..end, strand, type, name):
     54..78      -  misc_feature   RB T-DNA repeat: right border repeat from nopaline C58 T-DNA
    144..298     -  CDS            lacZα (fragment): LacZα fragment of β-galactosidase; lacZ fragment
    301..321     -  misc_feature   MCS (fragment): pUC18/19 multiple cloning site
    812..1153    +  promoter       CaMV 35S promoter: strong constitutive promoter from cauliflower mosaic virus
   1179..1303    +  protein_bind   attR1: mutant version of attR; recombination site for the Gateway® LR reaction LR Clonase™
   1340..1370    +  promoter       lac UV5 promoter: E. coli lac promoter with an "up" mutation
   1394..1423    +  promoter       cat promoter (fragment): promoter of the E. coli cat gene encoding chloramphenicol acetyltransferase
   1424..2083    +  CDS            CmR: chloramphenicol acetyltransferase; cat; confers resistance to chloramphenicol
   2262..2420    +  CDS            ccdA (fragment): CCDA_ECO57 - Also known as H, letA. Experimental evidence at protein level: Swiss-Prot protein existence level 1. Antitoxin component of a type II toxin-antitoxin (TA) system which inhibits the post-segregational killing (PSK) of plasmid-free cells, also referred to as a plasmid addiction system. Binds to and blocks the activity of CcdB; will also remove bound CcdB protein from the CcdB-GyrA complex by forming a CcdA-CcdB complex, a process termed rejuvenation. Functions as a transcriptional corepressor for the ccdAB operon, repression also requires CcdB (By similarity). From Escherichia coli
   2425..2730    +  CDS            ccdB: CcdB, a bacterial toxin that poisons DNA gyrase; ccdB; Plasmids containing the ccdB gene cannot be propagated in standard E. coli strains.
   2771..2895    -  protein_bind   attR2: mutant version of attR; recombination site for the Gateway® LR reaction LR Clonase™
   2906..3778    +  CDS            Nr3c1 (fragment): GCR_RAT - Also known as Grl. Experimental evidence at protein level: Swiss-Prot protein existence level 1. [Isoform A]: Has transcriptional activation and repression activity. Mediates glucocorticoid-induced apoptosis. Promotes accurate chromosome segregation during mitosis. May act as a tumor suppressor. May play a negative role in adipogenesis through the regulation of lipolytic and antilipogenic gene expression. From Rattus norvegicus (Rat).
   3797..4049    +  terminator     NOS terminator: nopaline synthase terminator and poly(A) signal
   4105..4127    -  protein_bind   lac operator (fragment): The lac repressor binds to the lac operator to inhibit transcription in E. coli. This inhibition can be relieved by adding lactose or isopropyl-β-D-thiogalactopyranoside (IPTG). lac repressor encoded by lacI
   4131..4161    -  promoter       lac promoter: promoter for the E. coli lac operon
   4176..4197    -  protein_bind   CAP binding site: CAP binding activates transcription in the presence of cAMP. E. coli catabolite activator protein
   4282..4456    -  polyA_signal   CaMV poly(A) signal: cauliflower mosaic virus polyadenylation signal
   4513..5305    -  CDS            NeoR/KanR (fragment): aminoglycoside phosphotransferase from Tn5; aph(3')-II (or nptII); confers resistance to neomycin, kanamycin, and G418 (Geneticin®)
   5373..6049    -  promoter       CaMV 35S promoter (enhanced): cauliflower mosaic virus 35S promoter with a duplicated enhancer region
   6244..6268    -  misc_feature   LB T-DNA repeat: left border repeat from nopaline C58 T-DNA
   6527..6550    +  promoter       Pc promoter (fragment): intI1 (promoter lies within the coding sequence); class 1 integron promoter
   6726..6782    +  CDS            GmR (fragment): gentamycin acetyltransferase; aacC1; confers resistance to gentamycin
   6793..7580    +  CDS            SmR (fragment): aminoglycoside adenylyltransferase (Murphy, 1985); aadA; confers resistance to spectinomycin and streptomycin
   7826..8414    +  rep_origin     ori: high-copy-number ColE1/pMB1/pBR322/pUC origin of replication
   8600..8740    -  misc_feature   bom: basis of mobility region from pBR322
   8842..8881    -  CDS            rop (fragment): Rop protein, which maintains plasmids at low copy number; rop
   9084..9278    -  rep_origin     pVS1 oriV: origin of replication for the Pseudomonas plasmid pVS1 (Heeb et al., 2000)
   9344..10417   -  CDS            pVS1 RepA: replication protein from the Pseudomonas plasmid pVS1 (Heeb et al., 2000)
  10846..11475   -  CDS            pVS1 StaA: stability protein from the Pseudomonas plasmid pVS1 (Heeb et al., 2000)
  12035..12436   -  CDS            Y4CG_SINFN (fragment): Protein inferred from homology: Swiss-Prot protein existence level 3. From Sinorhizobium fredii (strain NBRC 101917 / NGR234).
