[The description below was written by a language model from this plasmid's Addgene catalogue record and pLannotate feature annotations shown in this document.]
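Description:
pMpGWB414 is an empty Gateway destination binary vector for Agrobacterium-mediated plant transformation, built on the pMpGWB400 backbone and designed mainly for the liverwort Marchantia polymorpha, though it is also usable in other plants. The full sequence is about 12.7 kb. Outside the T-DNA it carries a ColE1/pMB1-type origin with a bom site for high-copy propagation in E. coli. The pVS1 oriV, RepA and StaA functions provide replication and stable maintenance in Agrobacterium. An aadA gene confers bacterial spectinomycin/streptomycin resistance. Because the Gateway cassette contains the gyrase toxin gene ccdB, the unrecombined vector must be kept in a ccdB-tolerant strain such as DB3.1. The chloramphenicol resistance gene inside the cassette provides a second selection.

Between the nopaline-type right and left T-DNA borders, a CaMV 35S promoter drives the attR1–CmR–ccdB–attR2 cassette. This is followed directly by a fragment of the rat glucocorticoid receptor (Nr3c1) coding sequence and a NOS terminator. An LR reaction with an entry clone replaces the cassette with the gene of interest, which must lack a stop codon and be in frame, producing a constitutively expressed protein with a C-terminal GR fusion. Such fusions are generally used for steroid-inducible control of protein activity: the GR domain holds the fusion, typically a transcription factor, in the cytoplasm until a ligand such as dexamethasone is added and allows nuclear entry. The T-DNA also carries a plant selection unit in the opposite orientation, with an enhanced 35S promoter driving nptII and a CaMV polyadenylation signal, so that transformants can be selected with G418. This marker distinguishes the 400 series within a vector family that offers four different selection markers.
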