Addgene plasmid #68679: pMpGWB414
Purpose: (Empty Backbone) Gateway binary vector designed for transgenic research with Marchantia polymorpha as well as other plants
Depositing lab: Takayuki Kohchi. Depositing organization: Kyoto University, Graduate School of Biostudies. Publication: Development of Gateway Binary Vector Series with Four Different Selection Markers for the Liverwort Marchantia polymorpha. Ishizaki K, Nishihama R, Ueda M, Inoue K, Ishida S, Nishimura Y, Shikanai T, Kohchi T. PLoS One. 2015 Sep 25;10(9):e0138876. doi: 10.1371/journal.pone.0138876. eCollection 2015. PONE-D-15-25288 PubMed 26406247.
Backbone
  Vector backbone: pMpGWB400
  Backbone manufacturer: Kohchi Lab., Kyoto University
  Backbone size (bp): 9287
  Modifications to backbone: CaMV 35S promoter and glucocorticoid receptor (GR) coding sequence are cloned upstream and downstream of the Gateway cassette, respectively.
  Vector type: Plant Expression
  Promoter: Cauliflower mosaic virus 35S promoter
  Selectable markers: Neomycin (select with G418)
  Tag / fusion protein: Glucocorticoid receptor (GR) (C terminal on insert)
Growth in bacteria
  Bacterial resistance: Chloramphenicol and Spectinomycin, 25 & 50 μg/mL
  Growth temperature: 37°C
  Growth strain: DB3.1
  Copy number: High Copy
Gene/Insert
  Cloning method: Gateway Cloning
Resource information
  A portion of this plasmid was derived from a plasmid made by: The Gateway cassette was provided by Tsuyoshi Nakagawa at Shimane University, Japan.
Terms and licenses: Academic/Nonprofit Terms; Industry Terms: Not Available to Industry
How to cite: pMpGWB414 was a gift from Takayuki Kohchi (Addgene plasmid # 68679 ; http://n2t.net/addgene:68679 ; RRID:Addgene_68679)
