>Addgene plasmid #68679 | pMpGWB414 | addgene partial sequence | sequence record 130283 | GW-3 5'-GCATGATGACCACCGATATG-3'
GTGGCTGATCTCAGCCACCGCGAAAATGACATCAAAAACGCCATTAACCTGATGTTCTGGGGAATATAAA
TGTCAGGCTCCCTTATACACAGCCAGTCTGCAGGTCGACCATAGTGACTGGATATGTTGTGTTTTACAGT
ATTATGTAGTCTGTTTTTTATGCAAAATCTAATTTAATATATTGATATTTATATCATTTTACGTTTCTCG
TTCAGCTTTCTTGTACAAAGTGGTTGATAACAGCATGGCTAGTGAAGCTCGAAAAACAAAGAAAAAAATC
AAAGGGATTCAGCAAGCCACTGCAGGAGTCTCACAAGACACTTCGGAAAATCCTAACAAAACAATAGTTC
CTGCAGCATTACCACAGCTCACCCCTACCTTGGTGTCACTGCTGGAGGTGATTGAACCCGAGGTGTTGTA
TGCAGGATATGATAGCTCTGTTCCAGATTCAGCATGGAGAATTATGACCACACTCAACATGTTAGGTGGG
CGTCAAGTGATTGCAGCAGTGAAATGGGCAAAGGCGATACCAGGCTTCAGAAACTTACACCTGGATGACC
AAATGACCCTGCTACAGTACTCATGGATGTTTCTCATGGCATTTGCCCTGGGTTGGAGATCATACAGACA
ATCAAGTGGAAACCTGCTCTGCTTTGCTCCTGATCTGATTATTAA
