>Addgene plasmid #68679 | pMpGWB414 | addgene partial sequence | sequence record 130285 | GW-5 5'-AATCTCGCCGGATCCTAACT-3'
AAGCCTGGGGTGCCTAATGCGGCCCCTCGAGGGGCCGCCATAGTGACTGGATATGTTGTGTTTTACAGTA
TTATGTAGTCTGTTTTTTATGCAAAATCTAATTTAATATATTGATATTTATATCATTTTACGTTTCTCGT
TCAGCTTTTTTGTACAAACTTGTTGATAACTCTAGAGTCCCCCGTGTTCTCTCCAAATGAAATGAACTTC
CTTATATAGAGGAAGGGTCTTGCGAAGGATAGTGGGATTGTGCGTCATCCCTTACGTCAGTGGAGATATC
ACATCAATCCACTTGCTTTGAAGACGTGGTTGGAACGTCTTCTTTTTCCACGATGCTCCTCGTGGGTGGG
GGTCCATCTTTGGGACCACTGTCGGCAGAGGCATCTTCAACGATGGCCTTTCCTTTATCGCAATGATGGC
ATTTGTAGGAGCCACCTTCCTTTTCCACTATCTTCACAAT
